Addgene plasmid #119571: pC0.053
Purpose: Level 0 part. Promoter
Depositing lab: Alistair McCormick. Depositing organization: University of Edinburgh. Publication: CyanoGate: A Modular Cloning Suite for Engineering Cyanobacteria Based on the Plant MoClo Syntax. Vasudevan R, Gale GAR, Schiavon AA, Puzorjov A, Malin J, Gillespie MD, Vavitsas K, Zulkower V, Wang B, Howe CJ, Lea-Smith DJ, McCormick AJ. Plant Physiol. 2019 May;180(1):39-55. doi: 10.1104/pp.18.01401. Epub 2019 Feb 28. PubMed 30819783.
Backbone
  Vector backbone: PICH41295
  Backbone size w/o insert (bp): 2247
  Vector type: Synthetic Biology
Growth in bacteria
  Bacterial resistance: Spectinomycin, 50 μg/mL
  Growth temperature: 37°C
  Growth strain: DH5alpha
  Copy number: High Copy
Gene/Insert
  Gene/Insert name: PnirA
  Insert size (bp): 359
  Mutation: RBS* added (22 bp) upstream of ATG.
  Cloning method: Restriction Enzyme; 5′ cloning site BpiI (destroyed during cloning); 3′ cloning site BpiI (destroyed during cloning)
  Sequencing primers: 5′ ttgagtgagctgataccgct; 3′ GTCTCATGAGCGGATACATATTTGAATG
Terms and licenses: Academic/Nonprofit Terms; Industry Terms: Not Available to Industry
Depositor comments: NO3- inducible promoter from the nir operon. Please visit https://www.biorxiv.org/content/10.1101/426700v1 for bioRxiv preprint.
How to cite: pC0.053 was a gift from Alistair McCormick (Addgene plasmid # 119571 ; http://n2t.net/addgene:119571 ; RRID:Addgene_119571)
