[The description below was written by a language model from this plasmid's Addgene catalogue record and the feature table of its GenBank file.]
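Description:
pC0.053 is a Level 0 promoter part from the CyanoGate modular cloning suite, a Golden Gate toolkit that extends the plant MoClo syntax to cyanobacterial engineering. It is built on the PICH41295 Level 0 acceptor backbone and, with its insert, forms a 2,612 bp circular plasmid. It is propagated in E. coli from a high-copy ColE1/pUC-type origin of replication. Selection relies on the aadA aminoglycoside adenylyltransferase gene, which confers spectinomycin (and streptomycin) resistance; a bla (AmpR) promoter is annotated upstream of this coding sequence. Apart from these backbone elements and a few standard sequencing primer sites, the feature table annotates nothing else, so the insert itself is not marked in the GenBank record and its details come only from the catalogue fields.

The payload is PnirA, a 359 bp nitrate-inducible promoter from the nir operon, modified by the addition of a 22 bp ribosome binding site (RBS*) upstream of the ATG. The record does not state the source organism of the promoter. The part was inserted using BpiI sites that were destroyed in the process, as is typical of MoClo Level 0 construction. The stored module can then be released by a second type IIS enzyme and joined in a defined order with coding sequences and terminators to form Level 1 transcription units. The plasmid carries no expression cassette of its own. It serves as a storage and donor vector supplying an inducible promoter-plus-RBS module, letting users place genes of interest under nitrate-responsive control when assembling constructs for cyanobacteria.
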