LOCUS       Exported 2612 bp ds-DNA circular SYN 13-MAY-2021
DEFINITION  Level 0 part. Promoter.
ACCESSION   .
VERSION     .
KEYWORDS    pC0.053
SOURCE      synthetic DNA construct
  ORGANISM  synthetic DNA construct
REFERENCE   1 (bases 1 to 2612)
  AUTHORS   Vasudevan R, Gale GAR, Schiavon AA, Puzorjov A, Malin J, Gillespie
            MD, Vavitsas K, Zulkower V, Wang B, Howe CJ, Lea-Smith DJ, McCormick
            AJ
  TITLE     CyanoGate: A Modular Cloning Suite for Engineering Cyanobacteria
            Based on the Plant MoClo Syntax.
  JOURNAL   Plant Physiol. 2019 May;180(1):39-55. doi: 10.1104/pp.18.01401. Epub
            2019 Feb 28.
  PUBMED    30819783
REFERENCE   2 (bases 1 to 2612)
  AUTHORS   .
  TITLE     Direct Submission
  JOURNAL   Exported May 13, 2021 from SnapGene Server 1.1.58
            http://www.snapgene.com
FEATURES             Location/Qualifiers
     source          1..2612
                     /organism="synthetic DNA construct"
                     /mol_type="other DNA"
     primer_bind     complement(24..42)
                     /label=pBRforEco
                     /note="pBR322 vectors, upsteam of EcoRI site, forward
                     primer"
     promoter        110..214
                     /gene="bla"
                     /label=AmpR promoter
     CDS             436..1227
                     /codon_start=1
                     /gene="aadA"
                     /product="aminoglycoside adenylyltransferase (Murphy,
                     1985)"
                     /label=SmR
                     /note="confers resistance to spectinomycin and
                     streptomycin"
                     /translation="MREAVIAEVSTQLSEVVGVIERHLEPTLLAVHLYGSAVDGGLKPH
                     SDIDLLVTVTVRLDETTRRALINDLLETSASPGESEILRAVEVTIVVHDDIIPWRYPAK
                     RELQFGEWQRNDILAGIFEPATIDIDLAILLTKAREHSVALVGPAAEELFDPVPEQDLF
                     EALNETLTLWNSPPDWAGDERNVVLTLSRIWYSAVTGKIAPKDVAADWAMERLPAQYQP
                     VILEARQAYLGQEEDRLASRADQLEEFVHYVKGEITKVVGK"
     rep_origin      1398..1986
                     /direction=RIGHT
                     /label=ori
                     /note="high-copy-number ColE1/pMB1/pBR322/pUC origin of
                     replication"
     primer_bind     1887..1906
                     /label=pBR322ori-F
                     /note="pBR322 origin, forward primer"
     primer_bind     2140..2157
                     /label=L4440
                     /note="L4440 vector, forward primer"
ORIGIN
        1 gtggctcttc agtggacgaa agggcctcgt gatacgccta tttttatagg ttaatgtcat
       61 gataataatg gtttcttaga cgtcaggtgg cacttttcgg ggaaatgtgc gcggaacccc
      121 tatttgttta tttttctaaa tacattcaaa tatgtatccg ctcatgagac aataaccctg
      181 ataaatgctt caataatatt gaaaaaggaa gagtatgcgc tcacgcaact ggtccagaac
      241 cttgaccgaa cgcagcggtg gtaacggcgc agtggcggtt ttcatggctt gttatgactg
      301 tttttttttg gggtacagtc tatgcctcgg gcatccaagc agcaagcgcg ttacgccgtg
      361 ggtcgatgtt tgatgttatg gagcagcaac gatgttacgc agcagggcag tcgccctaaa
      421 acaaagttaa acatcatgag ggaagcggtg atcgccgaag tatcgactca actatcagag
      481 gtagttggcg tcatcgagcg ccatctcgaa ccgacgttgc tggccgtaca tttgtacggc
      541 tccgcagtgg atggcggcct gaagccacac agcgatattg atttgctggt tacggtgacc
      601 gtaaggcttg atgaaacaac gcggcgagct ttgatcaacg accttttgga aacttcggct
      661 tcccctggag agagcgagat tctccgcgct gtagaagtca ccattgttgt gcacgacgac
      721 atcattccgt ggcgttatcc agctaagcgc gaactgcaat ttggagaatg gcagcgcaat
      781 gacattcttg caggtatctt cgagccagcc acgatcgaca ttgatctggc tatcttgctg
      841 acaaaagcaa gagaacatag cgttgccttg gtaggtccag cggcggagga actctttgat
      901 ccggttcctg aacaggatct atttgaggcg ctaaatgaaa ccttaacgct atggaactcg
      961 ccgcccgact gggctggcga tgagcgaaat gtagtgctta cgttgtcccg catttggtac
     1021 agcgcagtaa ccggcaaaat cgcgccgaag gatgtcgctg ccgactgggc aatggagcgc
     1081 ctgccggccc agtatcagcc cgtcatactt gaagctagac aggcttatct tggacaagaa
     1141 gaagatcgct tggcctcgcg cgcagatcag ttggaagaat ttgtccatta cgtaaaaggc
     1201 gagatcacca aggtagtcgg caaataactg tcagaccaag tttactcata tatactttag
     1261 attgatttaa aacttcattt ttaatttaaa aggatctagg tgaagatcct ttttgataat
     1321 ctcatgacca aaatccctta acgtgagttt tcgttccact gagcgtcaga ccccgtagaa
     1381 aagatcaaag gatcttcttg agatcctttt tttctgcgcg taatctgctg cttgcaaaca
     1441 aaaaaaccac cgctaccagc ggtggtttgt ttgccggatc aagagctacc aactcttttt
     1501 ccgaaggtaa ctggcttcag cagagcgcag ataccaaata ctgttcttct agtgtagccg
     1561 tagttaggcc accacttcaa gaactctgta gcaccgccta catacctcgc tctgctaatc
     1621 ctgttaccag tggctgctgc cagtggcgat aagtcgtgtc ttaccgggtt ggactcaaga
     1681 cgatagttac cggataaggc gcagcggtcg ggctgaacgg ggggttcgtg cacacagccc
     1741 agcttggagc gaacgaccta caccgaactg agatacctac agcgtgagct atgagaaagc
     1801 gccacgcttc ccgaagggag aaaggcggac aggtatccgg taagcggcag ggtcggaaca
     1861 ggagagcgca cgagggagct tccaggggga aacgcctggt atctttatag tcctgtcggg
     1921 tttcgccacc tctgacttga gcgtcgattt ttgtgatgct cgtcaggggg gcggagccta
     1981 tggaaaaacg ccagcaacgc ggccttttta cggttcctgg ccttttgctg gccttttgct
     2041 cacatgttct ttcctgcgtt atcccctgat tctgtggata accgtattac cgcctttgag
     2101 tgagctgata ccgctcgccg cagccgaacg accgagcgca gcgagtcagt gagcgaggaa
     2161 gcggaagagc gcccaatacg caaaccgcct ctccccgcgc gttggccgat tcattaatca
     2221 ctctgtggtc tcaggagcaa gctcagaatg ctgcggggag aagggcaact ccccaccagc
     2281 cccaaatttt tgctggcgat aaatattttt cggtttaatt gttcacaaag ctttttgaat
     2341 ttgagtttat agaaatttat tggctggtaa tgcttttttg cccccctgca ggacttcatt
     2401 gatccttgcc tataccatca atatcattgg tcaataatga tgatgattga ctaaaacatg
     2461 tttaacaaaa tttaacgcat atgctaaatg cgtaaactgc atatgccttg gctgagtgta
     2521 atttacgtta caaattttaa cgaaacggga accctatatt gatctctact gttatctggc
     2581 tagtggaggt tactagaatg tgagaccacg aa
//
